Addgene plasmid #156770: pD649-HAsp-CADM1-Fc(DAPA)-AviTag-6xHis
Purpose: Mammalian expression of cell-surface protein extracellular domain fused to Fc(DAPA)-Avi-6xHis. Protein is secreted from cells.
Depositing lab: Chris Garcia. Depositing organization: Stanford University. Publication: A Human IgSF Cell-Surface Interactome Reveals a Complex Network of Protein-Protein Interactions. Wojtowicz WM, Vielmetter J, Fernandes RA, Siepe DH, Eastman CL, Chisholm GB, Cox S, Klock H, Anderson PW, Rue SM, Miller JJ, Glaser SM, Bragstad ML, Vance J, Lam AW, Lesley SA, Zinn K, Garcia KC. Cell. 2020 Aug 20;182(4):1027-1043.e17. doi: 10.1016/j.cell.2020.07.025. PubMed 32822567.
Backbone
  Vector backbone: pD649
  Backbone size w/o insert (bp): 6106
  Vector type: Mammalian Expression
Growth in bacteria
  Bacterial resistance: Ampicillin, 100 μg/mL
  Growth temperature: 37°C
  Growth strain: DH5alpha
  Copy number: High Copy
Gene/Insert
  Gene/Insert name: CADM1
  Species: H. sapiens (human)
  Insert size (bp): 990
  Mutation: Fc region of human IgG contains D265A and P329A mutations (DAPA)
  Entrez Gene: CADM1 (a.k.a. BL2, IGSF4, IGSF4A, NECL2, Necl-2, RA175, ST17, SYNCAM, TSLC1, sTSLC-1, sgIGSF, synCAM1)
  Promoter: CMV/SP6
  Tag / fusion protein: Fc(DAPA)-AviTag-6xHis (C terminal on backbone)
  Cloning method: Restriction Enzyme; 5′ cloning site GCGGCCGC (not destroyed); 3′ cloning site GGCGCGCC (not destroyed)
  Sequencing primers: 5′ ATTTAGGTGACACTATAG; 3′ CACGTACCAGTTGAACTTCACC
Resource information
  A portion of this plasmid was derived from a plasmid made by: synthesis by ThermoFisher
Terms and licenses: Academic/Nonprofit Terms; Industry Terms: Not Available to Industry
Depositor comments: Some plasmids in this collection may have an IS4-like element ISVsa5 family transposase upstream of the CMV promoter.
How to cite: pD649-HAsp-CADM1-Fc(DAPA)-AviTag-6xHis was a gift from Chris Garcia (Addgene plasmid # 156770 ; http://n2t.net/addgene:156770 ; RRID:Addgene_156770)
