[The description below was written by a language model from this plasmid's Addgene catalogue record and pLannotate feature annotations shown in this document.]
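Description:
pD649-HAsp-CADM1-Fc(DAPA)-AviTag-6xHis is a mammalian expression plasmid of about 7.1 kb, built on the pD649 backbone, for secreted production of the extracellular domain of human CADM1 (also known as IGSF4, Necl-2 or SynCAM1). It is maintained in E. coli as a high-copy plasmid through a ColE1/pUC-type origin and selected with ampicillin via a full-length β-lactamase gene. The annotation also picks up short fragments of KanR, lacZα, an rrnB terminator and an f1 origin, which look like backbone remnants rather than functional parts.

Expression is driven by the CMV immediate-early enhancer and promoter, followed by a fragment of CMV intron A and an SP6 promoter that can serve for in vitro transcription or as a sequencing primer site. The open reading frame begins with a secretion signal: the plasmid name indicates an HA signal peptide, whereas the automated annotation labels a short match in this position as an IgH signal sequence fragment. Next comes the CADM1 ectodomain, cloned between preserved NotI and AscI sites, fused in frame to a human IgG1 Fc region and terminated by a bGH polyadenylation signal. The Fc carries the D265A and P329A (DAPA) substitutions, which are generally used to reduce Fc effector interactions. According to the catalogue, an AviTag for site-specific biotinylation and a 6xHis tag for affinity purification follow the Fc, although neither is separately annotated. A second cassette, with SV40 and EM7 promoters, a puromycin resistance gene, a ble fragment and an SV40 poly(A) signal, would allow selection in mammalian cells.

The construct belongs to a collection of ectodomain-Fc fusions made for screening protein-protein interactions among human IgSF cell-surface proteins. The depositor notes that some plasmids in the collection may carry an IS4-like transposase insertion upstream of the CMV promoter; no such feature is annotated here.
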