Features (pLannotate 1.2.2; 21 found; start..end, strand, type, name):
    119..143     -  CDS            KanR (fragment): aminoglycoside phosphotransferase; aph(3')-Ia; confers resistance to kanamycin
    254..842     +  rep_origin     ori: high-copy-number ColE1/pMB1/pBR322/pUC origin of replication
   1067..1084    +  terminator     rrnB T2 terminator (fragment): transcription terminator T2 from the E. coli rrnB gene
   1109..1128    -  CDS            lacZα (fragment): LacZα fragment of β-galactosidase; lacZ fragment
   1584..1600    +  protein_bind   lac operator: The lac repressor binds to the lac operator to inhibit transcription in E. coli. This inhibition can be relieved by adding lactose or isopropyl-β-D-thiogalactopyranoside (IPTG). lac repressor encoded by lacI
   1843..2146    +  enhancer       CMV enhancer: human cytomegalovirus immediate early enhancer
   2147..2350    +  promoter       CMV promoter: human cytomegalovirus (CMV) immediate early promoter
   2486..2529    +  intron         CMV intron (fragment): modified intron A from human cytomegalovirus
   2581..2599    +  promoter       SP6 promoter: promoter for bacteriophage SP6 RNA polymerase
   2603..2640    +  CDS            IgH signal sequence (fragment): signal sequence from the mouse immunoglobulin heavy chain variable region
   2734..3753    +  CDS            CADM1 (fragment): CADM1_HUMAN - Also known as IGSF4 From Homo sapiens (Human).
   3754..4431    +  CDS            IGHG1 (fragment): IGHG1_HUMAN - Experimental evidence at protein level: Swiss-Prot protein existence level 1. Constant region of immunoglobulin heavy chains. Immunoglobulins, also known as antibodies, are membrane-bound or secreted glycoproteins produced by B lymphocytes. In the recognition phase of humoral immunity, the membrane-bound immunoglobulins serve as receptors which, upon binding of a specific antigen, trigger the clonal expansion and differentiation of B lymphocytes into immunoglobulins- secreting plasma cells. Secreted immunoglobulins mediate the effector phase of humoral immunity, which results in
   4646..4757    +  polyA_signal   bGH poly(A) signal: bovine growth hormone polyadenylation signal
   4758..4866    +  rep_origin     f1 ori (fragment): f1 bacteriophage origin of replication; arrow indicates direction of (+) strand synthesis
   4880..5209    +  promoter       SV40 promoter: SV40 enhancer and early promoter
   5257..5304    +  promoter       EM7 promoter: synthetic bacterial promoter&nbsp
   5323..5922    +  CDS            PuroR (fragment): puromycin N-acetyltransferase; pac from Streptomyces; confers resistance to puromycin
   5932..6057    +  CDS            ble (fragment): BLE_KLEPN - Experimental evidence at protein level: Swiss-Prot protein existence level 1. Binding protein with a strong affinity to the bleomycin family of antibiotics. Binds to CL990; an antimitotic-antibiotic compound. From Klebsiella pneumoniae.
   6052..6173    +  polyA_signal   SV40 poly(A) signal: SV40 polyadenylation signal
   6226..7086    -  CDS            AmpR: β-lactamase; bla; confers resistance to ampicillin, carbenicillin, and related antibiotics
   7089..89      -  promoter       AmpR promoter (fragment) (across the origin): bla
>Addgene plasmid #156770 | pD649-HAsp-CADM1-Fc(DAPA)-AviTag-6xHis | depositor full sequence | sequence record 302649 | Full Sequence
TTTCAATATTATTGAAGCATTTATCAGGGTTATTGTCTCATGAGCGGATACATATTTGAATGTATTTAGA
AAAATAAACAAATAGGGGTCAGTGTTACAACCAATTAACCAATTCTGAACATTATCGCGAGCCCATTTAT
ACCTGAATATGGCTCATAACACCCCTTGCTCATGACCAAAATCCCTTAACGTGAGTTACGCGCGCGTCGT
TCCACTGAGCGTCAGACCCCGTAGAAAAGATCAAAGGATCTTCTTGAGATCCTTTTTTTCTGCGCGTAAT
CTGCTGCTTGCAAACAAAAAAACCACCGCTACCAGCGGTGGTTTGTTTGCCGGATCAAGAGCTACCAACT
CTTTTTCCGAAGGTAACTGGCTTCAGCAGAGCGCAGATACCAAATACTGTTCTTCTAGTGTAGCCGTAGT
TAGCCCACCACTTCAAGAACTCTGTAGCACCGCCTACATACCTCGCTCTGCTAATCCTGTTACCAGTGGC
TGCTGCCAGTGGCGATAAGTCGTGTCTTACCGGGTTGGACTCAAGACGATAGTTACCGGATAAGGCGCAG
CGGTCGGGCTGAACGGGGGGTTCGTGCACACAGCCCAGCTTGGAGCGAACGACCTACACCGAACTGAGAT
ACCTACAGCGTGAGCTATGAGAAAGCGCCACGCTTCCCGAAGGGAGAAAGGCGGACAGGTATCCGGTAAG
CGGCAGGGTCGGAACAGGAGAGCGCACGAGGGAGCTTCCAGGGGGAAACGCCTGGTATCTTTATAGTCCT
GTCGGGTTTCGCCACCTCTGACTTGAGCGTCGATTTTTGTGATGCTCGTCAGGGGGGCGGAGCCTATGGA
AAAACGCCAGCAACGCGGCCTTTTTACGGTTCCTGGCCTTTTGCTGGCCTTTTGCTCACATGTTCTTTCC
TGCGTTATCCCCTGATTCTGTGGATAACCGTATTACCGCCTTTGAGTGAGCTGATACCGCTCGCCGCAGC
CGAACGACCGAGCGCAGCGAGTCAGTGAGCGAGGAAGCGGAAGGCGAGAGTAGGGAACTGCCAGGCATCA
AACTAAGCAGAAGGCCCCTGACGGATGGCCTTTTTGCGTTTCTACAAACTCTTTCTGTGTTGTAAAACGA
CGGCCAGTCTTAAGCTCGGGCCCCCTGGGCGGTTCTGATAACGAGTAATCGTTAATCCGCAAATAACGTA
AAAACCCGCTTCGGCGGGTTTTTTTATGGGGGGAGTTTAGGGAAAGAGCATTTGTCAGAATATTTAAGGG
CGCCTGTCACTTTGCTTGATATATGAGAATTATTTAACCTTATAAATGAGAAAAAAGCAACGCACTTTAA
ATAAGATACGTTGCTTTTTCGATTGATGAACACCTATAATTAAACTATTCATCTATTATTTATGATTTTT
TGTATATACAATATTTCTAGTTTGTTAAAGAGAATTAAGAAAATAAATCTCGAAAATAATAAAGGGAAAA
TCAGTTTTTGATATCAAAATTATACATGTCAACGATAATACAAAATATAATACAAACTATAAGATGTTAT
CAGTATTTATTATCATTTAGAATAAATTTTGTGTCGCCCTTAATTGTGAGCGGATAACAATTACGAGCTT
CATGCACAGTGGCGTTGACTCAATATTGGCCATTAGCCATATTATTCATTGGTTATATAGCATAAATCAA
TATTGGCTATTGGCCATTGCATACGTTGTATCTATATCATAATATGTACATTTATATTGGCTCATGTCCA
ATATGACCGCCATGTTGGCATTGATTATTGACTAGTTATTAATAGTAATCAATTACGGGGTCATTAGTTC
ATAGCCCATATATGGAGTTCCGCGTTACATAACTTACGGTAAATGGCCCGCCTGGCTGACCGCCCAACGA
CCCCCGCCCATTGACGTCAATAATGACGTATGTTCCCATAGTAACGCCAATAGGGACTTTCCATTGACGT
CAATGGGTGGAGTATTTACGGTAAACTGCCCACTTGGCAGTACATCAAGTGTATCATATGCCAAGTACGC
CCCCTATTGACGTCAATGACGGTAAATGGCCCGCCTGGCATTATGCCCAGTACATGACCTTATGGGACTT
TCCTACTTGGCAGTACATCTACGTATTAGTCATCGCTATTACCATGGTGATGCGGTTTTGGCAGTACATC
AATGGGCGTGGATAGCGGTTTGACTCACGGGGATTTCCAAGTCTCCACCCCATTGACGTCAATGGGAGTT
TGTTTTGGCACCAAAATCAACGGGACTTTCCAAAATGTCGTAACAACTCCGCCCCATTGACGCAAATGGG
CGGTAGGCGTGTACGGTGGGAGGTCTATATAAGCAGAGCTCGTTTAGTGAACCGTCAGATCGCCTGGAGA
CGCCATCCACGCTGTTTTGACCTCCATAGAAGACACCGGGACCGATCCAGCCTCCGCGGCCGGGAACGGT
GCATTGGAACGCGGATTCCCCGTGCCAAGAGTGACGTAAGTACCGCCTATAGAGTCTATAGGCCCACCCC
CTTGGCTTCGTTAGAACGCGGCTACAATTAATACATAACCTTATGTATCATACACATACGATTTAGGTGA
CACTATAGAATAACATCCACTTTGCCTTTCTCTCCACAGGTGTCCACTCCCAGGTCCAACTGCACCTCGG
TTCTATCGAAAACGCGCCTGCTAGCGCCACCATGAAGACCATCATTGCCCTGAGCTACATCTTCTGCCTG
GTGTTCGCTGCGGCCGCCCAGAATCTGTTCACCAAGGACGTGACAGTGATCGAGGGCGAAGTGGCCACCA
TCAGCTGCCAAGTGAACAAGAGCGACGACAGCGTGATCCAGCTGCTGAACCCCAACCGGCAGACCATCTA
CTTCAGAGACTTCAGACCCCTGAAGGACAGCCGGTTCCAGCTCCTGAATTTCAGCAGCAGCGAGCTGAAG
GTGTCCCTGACCAATGTGTCCATCAGCGACGAGGGCAGATACTTCTGCCAGCTGTACACCGATCCTCCAC
AAGAGAGCTACACCACCATCACCGTGCTGGTGCCTCCACGGAACCTGATGATCGACATCCAGAAAGACAC
CGCCGTGGAAGGCGAAGAGATCGAAGTGAATTGCACCGCCATGGCCAGCAAGCCCGCCACCACAATCAGA
TGGTTCAAGGGCAACACCGAGCTGAAAGGCAAGAGCGAGGTGGAAGAGTGGTCCGACATGTACACCGTGA
CCAGCCAGCTGATGCTGAAAGTGCACAAAGAGGATGACGGCGTCCCCGTGATCTGTCAGGTGGAACATCC
TGCCGTGACCGGCAATCTGCAGACCCAGAGATACCTGGAAGTGCAGTACAAGCCCCAGGTGCACATCCAG
ATGACATACCCTCTGCAAGGCCTGACAAGAGAGGGCGACGCTCTGGAACTGACATGCGAGGCCATTGGAA
AGCCCCAGCCTGTGATGGTCACCTGGGTCCGAGTTGACGATGAGATGCCTCAGCATGCCGTGCTGAGCGG
CCCTAACCTGTTCATCAACAACCTGAACAAGACGGACAACGGCACCTACCGCTGCGAGGCCTCTAATATC
GTGGGCAAAGCCCACAGCGACTACATGCTGTACGTGTACGACCCTCCTACCACCATTCCTCCACCAACCA
CCACCACAACCACTACTACCACAACGACAACCACCATCCTGACCATCATCACCGACAGCAGAGCCGGCGA
GGAAGGATCTATCAGAGCCGTGGATCATGGCGCGCCGGGCGGCGACAAGACCCACACCTGCCCCCCCTGC
CCAGCTCCAGAACTGCTGGGAGGGCCTTCCGTGTTCCTGTTCCCCCCCAAGCCCAAGGACACCCTGATGA
TCAGCAGGACCCCCGAGGTGACCTGCGTGGTGGTGGCCGTGTCCCACGAGGACCCAGAGGTGAAGTTCAA
CTGGTACGTGGACGGCGTGGAGGTGCACAACGCCAAGACCAAGCCCAGAGAGGAGCAGTACAACAGCACC
TACAGGGTGGTGTCCGTGCTGACCGTGCTGCACCAGGACTGGCTGAACGGCAAAGAATACAAGTGCAAAG
TCTCCAACAAGGCCCTGGCTGCCCCAATCGAAAAGACAATCAGCAAGGCCAAGGGCCAGCCACGGGAGCC
CCAGGTGTACACCCTGCCCCCCAGCCGGGAGGAGATGACCAAGAACCAGGTGTCCCTGACCTGTCTGGTG
AAGGGCTTCTACCCCAGCGATATCGCCGTGGAGTGGGAGAGCAACGGCCAGCCCGAGAACAACTACAAGA
CCACCCCCCCAGTGCTGGACAGCGACGGCAGCTTCTTCCTGTACAGCAAGCTGACCGTGGACAAGTCCAG
GTGGCAGCAGGGCAACGTGTTCAGCTGCAGCGTGATGCACGAGGCCCTGCACAACCACTACACCCAGAAG
TCCCTGAGCCTGAGCCCCGGCGGCAGCGGTCTTAATGATATTTTCGAGGCTCAGAAGATTGAGTGGCATG
AACACCACCACCATCACCACTAAGGCCGGCCTGTAGTCACTGGCACAACGCGTTACCCGGTAAGCCAATC
GGGTATACACGGTCGTCATACTGCAGACAGGGTTCTTCTACTTTGCAAGATAGTCTTGAGTAGTAAAATA
AATAGATAGAGAAAATCAGCCTCGACTGTGCCTTCTAGTTGCCAGCCATCTGTTGTTTGCCCCTCCCCCG
TGCCTTCCTTGACCCTGGAAGGTGCCACTCCCACTGTCCTTTCCTAATAAAATGAGGAAATTGCATCACA
ACACTCAACCCTATCTCGGTCTATTCTTTTGATTTATAAGGGATTTTGCCGATTTCGGCCTATTGGTTAA
AAAATGAGCTGATTTAACAAAAATTTAACGCGAATTAATTCTGTGGAATGTGTGTCAGTTAGGGTGTGGA
AAGTCCCCAGGCTCCCCAGCAGGCAGAAGTATGCAAAGCATGCATCTCAATTAGTCAGCAACCAGGTGTG
GAAAGTCCCCAGGCTCCCCAGCAGGCAGAAGTATGCAAAGCATGCATCTCAATTAGTCAGCAACCATAGT
CCCGCCCCTAACTCCGCCCATCCCGCCCCTAACTCCGCCCAGTTCCGCCCATTCTCCGCCCCATGGCTGA
CTAATTTTTTTTATTTATGCAGAGGCCGAGGCCGCCTCTGCCTCTGAGCTATTCCAGAAGTAGTGAGGAG
GCTTTTTTGGAGGCCTAGGCTTTTGCAAAAAGCTCCCGGGAGCTTGTATATCCATTTTCGGATCTGATCA
GCACGTGTTGACAATTAATCATCGGCATAGTATATCGGCATAGTATAATACGACAAGGTGAGGAACTAAA
CCATGACCGAGTACAAGCCCACGGTGCGCCTCGCCACCCGCGACGACGTCCCCAGGGCCGTACGCACCCT
CGCCGCCGCGTTCGCCGACTACCCCGCCACGCGCCACACCGTCGATCCGGACCGCCACATCGAGCGGGTC
ACCGAGCTGCAAGAACTCTTCCTCACGCGCGTCGGGCTCGACATCGGCAAGGTGTGGGTCGCGGACGACG
GCGCCGCGGTGGCGGTCTGGACCACGCCGGAGAGCGTCGAAGCGGGGGCGGTGTTCGCCGAGATCGGCCC
GCGCATGGCCGAGTTGAGCGGTTCCCGGCTGGCCGCGCAGCAACAGATGGAAGGCCTCCTGGCGCCGCAC
CGGCCCAAGGAGCCCGCGTGGTTCCTGGCCACCGTCGGCGTCTCGCCCGACCACCAGGGCAAGGGTCTGG
GCAGCGCCGTCGTGCTCCCCGGAGTGGAGGCGGCCGAGCGCGCCGGGGTGCCCGCCTTCCTGGAGACATC
CGCGCCCCGCAACCTCCCCTTCTACGAGCGGCTCGGCTTCACCGTCACCGCCGACGTCGAGGTGCCCGAA
GGACCGCGCACCTGGTGCATGACCCGCAAGCCCGGTGCCTGACACGTGCTACGAGATTTCGATTCCACCG
CCGCCTTCTATGAAAGGTTGGGCTTCGGAATCGTTTTCCGGGACGCCGGCTGGATGATCCTCCAGCGCGG
GGATCTCATGCTGGAGTTCTTCGCCCACCCCAACTTGTTTATTGCAGCTTATAATGGTTACAAATAAAGC
AATAGCATCACAAATTTCACAAATAAAGCATTTTTTTCACTGCATTCTAGTTGTGGTTTGTCCAAACTCA
TCAATGTATCTTATCATGTCTGTATACCGTCGACCTCTAGCTAGAGCTTGGCGTAATCATGGTCATTACC
AATGCTTAATCAGTGAGGCACCTATCTCAGCGATCTGTCTATTTCGTTCATCCATAGTTGCCTGACTCCC
CGTCGTGTAGATAACTACGATACGGGAGGGCTTACCATCTGGCCCCAGCGCTGCGATGATACCGCGAGAA
CCACGCTCACCGGCTCCGGATTTATCAGCAATAAACCAGCCAGCCGGAAGGGCCGAGCGCAGAAGTGGTC
CTGCAACTTTATCCGCCTCCATCCAGTCTATTAATTGTTGCCGGGAAGCTAGAGTAAGTAGTTCGCCAGT
TAATAGTTTGCGCAACGTTGTTGCCATCGCTACAGGCATCGTGGTGTCACGCTCGTCGTTTGGTATGGCT
TCATTCAGCTCCGGTTCCCAACGATCAAGGCGAGTTACATGATCCCCCATGTTGTGCAAAAAAGCGGTTA
GCTCCTTCGGTCCTCCGATCGTTGTCAGAAGTAAGTTGGCCGCAGTGTTATCACTCATGGTTATGGCAGC
ACTGCATAATTCTCTTACTGTCATGCCATCCGTAAGATGCTTTTCTGTGACTGGTGAGTACTCAACCAAG
TCATTCTGAGAATAGTGTATGCGGCGACCGAGTTGCTCTTGCCCGGCGTCAATACGGGATAATACCGCGC
CACATAGCAGAACTTTAAAAGTGCTCATCATTGGAAAACGTTCTTCGGGGCGAAAACTCTCAAGGATCTT
ACCGCTGTTGAGATCCAGTTCGATGTAACCCACTCGTGCACCCAACTGATCTTCAGCATCTTTTACTTTC
ACCAGCGTTTCTGGGTGAGCAAAAACAGGAAGGCAAAATGCCGCAAAAAAGGGAATAAGGGCGACACGGA
AATGTTGAATACTCATATTCTTCCTT
