>Addgene plasmid #156770 | pD649-HAsp-CADM1-Fc(DAPA)-AviTag-6xHis | depositor partial sequence | sequence record 302650 | insert (extracellular domain)
CAGAATCTGTTCACCAAGGACGTGACAGTGATCGAGGGCGAAGTGGCCACCATCAGCTGCCAAGTGAACA
AGAGCGACGACAGCGTGATCCAGCTGCTGAACCCCAACCGGCAGACCATCTACTTCAGAGACTTCAGACC
CCTGAAGGACAGCCGGTTCCAGCTCCTGAATTTCAGCAGCAGCGAGCTGAAGGTGTCCCTGACCAATGTG
TCCATCAGCGACGAGGGCAGATACTTCTGCCAGCTGTACACCGATCCTCCACAAGAGAGCTACACCACCA
TCACCGTGCTGGTGCCTCCACGGAACCTGATGATCGACATCCAGAAAGACACCGCCGTGGAAGGCGAAGA
GATCGAAGTGAATTGCACCGCCATGGCCAGCAAGCCCGCCACCACAATCAGATGGTTCAAGGGCAACACC
GAGCTGAAAGGCAAGAGCGAGGTGGAAGAGTGGTCCGACATGTACACCGTGACCAGCCAGCTGATGCTGA
AAGTGCACAAAGAGGATGACGGCGTCCCCGTGATCTGTCAGGTGGAACATCCTGCCGTGACCGGCAATCT
GCAGACCCAGAGATACCTGGAAGTGCAGTACAAGCCCCAGGTGCACATCCAGATGACATACCCTCTGCAA
GGCCTGACAAGAGAGGGCGACGCTCTGGAACTGACATGCGAGGCCATTGGAAAGCCCCAGCCTGTGATGG
TCACCTGGGTCCGAGTTGACGATGAGATGCCTCAGCATGCCGTGCTGAGCGGCCCTAACCTGTTCATCAA
CAACCTGAACAAGACGGACAACGGCACCTACCGCTGCGAGGCCTCTAATATCGTGGGCAAAGCCCACAGC
GACTACATGCTGTACGTGTACGACCCTCCTACCACCATTCCTCCACCAACCACCACCACAACCACTACTA
CCACAACGACAACCACCATCCTGACCATCATCACCGACAGCAGAGCCGGCGAGGAAGGATCTATCAGAGC
CGTGGATCAT
